>Addgene plasmid #54120 | mEmerald-Homer1-C-18 | depositor partial sequence | sequence record 84289 | insert sequence
GCTAGCGCTACCGGTCGCCACCATGGTGAGCAAGGGCGAGGAGCTGTTCACCGGGGTGGTGCCCATCCTG
GTCGAGCTGGACGGCGACGTAAACGGCCACAAGTTCAGCGTGTCCGGCGAGGGCGAGGGCGATGCCACCT
ACGGCAAGCTGACCCTGAAGTTCATCTGCACCACCGGCAAGCTGCCCGTGCCCTGGCCCACCCTCGTGAC
CACCTTGACCTACGGCGTGCAGTGCTTCGCCCGCTACCCCGACCACATGAAGCAGCACGACTTCTTCAAG
TCCGCCATGCCCGAAGGCTACGTCCAGGAGCGCACCATCTTCTTCAAGGACGACGGCAACTACAAGACCC
GCGCCGAGGTGAAGTTCGAGGGCGACACCCTGGTGAACCGCATCGAGCTGAAGGGCATCGACTTCAAGGA
GGACGGCAACATCCTGGGGCACAAGCTGGAGTACAACTACAACAGCCACAAGGTCTATATCACCGCCGAC
AAGCAGAAGAACGGCATCAAGGTGAACTTCAAGACCCGCCACAACATCGAGGACGGCAGCGTGCAGCTCG
CCGACCACTACCAGCAGAACACCCCCATCGGCGACGGCCCCGTGCTGCTGCCCGACAACCACTACCTGAG
CACCCAGTCCAAGCTGAGCAAAGACCCCAACGAGAAGCGCGATCACATGGTCCTGCTGGAGTTCGTGACC
GCCGCCGGGATCACTCTCGGCATGGACGAGCTGTACAAGTCCGGAGGGAGCGGCAGTGGGTCCAGTGGAG
GGAGCAGTGGAAGCGGAGGGAGCGGGGAACAACCTATCTTCAGCACTCGAGCTCATGTCTTCCAGATCGA
CCCAAACACAAAGAAGAACTGGGTACCCACCAGCAAGCATGCAGTTACTGTGTCTTATTTCTATGACAGC
ACAAGGAATGTGTATAGGATAATCAGTTTAGACGGCTCAAAGGCAATAATAAATAGCACCATCACTCCAA
ACATGACATTTACTAAAACATCTCAAAAGTTTGGCCAATGGGCTGATAGCCGGGCAAACACTGTTTATGG
ACTGGGATTCTCCTCTGAGCATCATCTCTCAAAATTTGCAGAAAAGTTTCAGGAATTTAAAGAAGCTGCT
CGGCTGGCAAAGGAGAAGTCGCAGGAGAAGATGGAACTGACCAGTACCCCTTCACAGGAATCAGCAGGAG
GAGATCTTCAGTCTCCTTTAACACCAGAAAGTATCAATGGGACAGATGATGAGAGAACACCCGATGTGAC
ACAGAACTCAGAGCCAAGGGCTGAGCCAGCTCAGAATGCATTGCCATTTTCACATAGTGCCGGGGATCGA
ACCCAGGGCCTCTCTCATGCTAGTTCAGCCATCAGCAAACACTGGGAGGCTGAACTAGCCACGCTCAAGG
GGAACAATGCCAAGCTCACCGCAGCGCTGCTGGAGTCCACTGCCAACGTGAAGCAGTGGAAGCAACAGCT
GGCTGCCTACCAGGAGGAGGCAGAGCGGCTGCACAAGCGGGTCACGGAGCTGGAATGTGTTAGTAGTCAA
GCAAACGCGGTGCACAGCCACAAGACAGAGCTGAGTCAGACAGTGCAGGAGCTGGAAGAGACCCTAAAAG
TAAAGGAAGAGGAAATAGAAAGATTAAAACAAGAAATTGATAACGCCAGAGAACTTCAAGAACAGAGGGA
CTCTTTGACTCAGAAACTACAGGAAGTTGAGATTCGAAATAAAGACCTGGAGGGGCAGCTGTCGGAGCTG
GAGCAGCGCCTGGAGAAGAGCCAGAGCGAGCAGGACGCTTTCCGCAGTAACCTGAAGACTCTCCTAGAGA
TTCTGGACGGGAAAATATTTGAACTAACAGAATTGCGGGATAATTTGGCCAAGCTACTAGAATGCAGCTA
AGGATCCACCGGATCTAGATAACTGATCATAATCAGCC
