>Addgene plasmid #54120 | mEmerald-Homer1-C-18 | addgene partial sequence | sequence record 91794 | EGFP-C 5'-CATGGTCCTGCTGGAGTTCGTG-3'
GACGAGCTGTACAAGTCCGGAGGGAGCGGCAGTGGGTCCAGTGGAGGGAGCAGTGGAAGCGGAGGGAGCG
GGGAACAACCTATCTTCAGCACTCGAGCTCATGTCTTCCAGATCGACCCAAACACAAAGAAGAACTGGGT
ACCCACCAGCAAGCATGCAGTTACTGTGTCTTATTTCTATGACAGCACAAGGAATGTGTATAGGATAATC
AGTTTAGACGGCTCAAAGGCAATAATAAATAGCACCATCACTCCAAACATGACATTTACTAAAACATCTC
AAAAGTTTGGCCAATGGGCTGATAGCCGGGCAAACACTGTTTATGGACTGGGATTCTCCTCTGAGCATCA
TCTCTCAAAATTTGCAGAAAAGTTTCAGGAATTTAAAGAAGCTGCTCGGCTGGCAAAGGAGAAGTCGCAG
GAGAAGATGGAACTGACCAGTACCCCTTCACAGGAATCAGCAGGAGGAGATCTTCAGTCTCCTTTAACAC
CAGAAAGTATCAATGGGACAGATGATGAGAGAACACCCGATGTGACACAGAACTCAGAGCCAAGGGCTGA
GCCAGCTCAGAATGCATTGCCATTTTCACATAGTGCCGGGGATCGAACCCAGGGCCTCTCTCATGCTAGT
TCAGCCATCAGCAAACACTGGGAGGCTGAACTAGCCACGCTCAAGGGGAACAATGCCAAGCTCACCGCAG
CGCTGCTGGAGTCCACTGCCAACGTGAAGCAGTGGAAGCAACAGCTGGCTGCCTACCAGGAGGAGGCAGA
GCGGCTGCACAAGCGGGTCACGGAGCTGGAATGTGTTAGTAGTCAAGCAAACGCGGTGCACAGCCACAAG
ACAGAGCTGAGTCAGACAGTGCAGGAGCTGGAAGAGACCCTAA
