[The description below was written by a language model from this plasmid's Addgene catalogue record.]
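Description:
mEmerald-Homer1-C-18 is a mammalian expression plasmid built on the mEmerald-C1 backbone (about 4.75 kb without the insert), a C1-style fluorescent protein fusion vector. It is maintained in E. coli as a high-copy plasmid under kanamycin selection, and it carries a neomycin resistance marker so that transfected mammalian cells can be selected with G418. No feature table is provided, so elements such as the replication origin are not itemised. The use of an SV40 polyA reverse sequencing primer suggests that an SV40 polyadenylation signal lies downstream of the expression cassette.

The payload is rat (R. norvegicus) Homer1, also known as Vesl-1, expressed from the CMV promoter, which gives strong constitutive transcription in most mammalian cell lines. The green fluorescent protein mEmerald is encoded by the backbone and sits at the N terminus of the fusion, so Homer1 is placed at the C-terminal end of the fluorescent protein. The "C-18" in the name probably reflects this orientation and a linker of 18 residues between the two parts, although the record does not say so, and the cloning method is listed as unknown.

mEmerald is a bright monomeric GFP variant, recorded here with an excitation peak at 487 nm and an emission peak at 509 nm, which suits standard GFP or FITC filter sets. The depositor classifies the localization of the fusion as "membrane adaptor", consistent with Homer1's role as a scaffolding protein. The plasmid is intended as a fluorescent localization marker for visualising Homer1 distribution by microscopy in transfected mammalian cells, either transiently or in G418-selected stable lines.
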