Addgene plasmid #54120: mEmerald-Homer1-C-18
Purpose: Localization: Membrane Adaptor, Excitation: 487, Emission: 509
Depositing lab: Michael Davidson.
Backbone
  Vector backbone: mEmerald-C1
  Backbone size w/o insert (bp): 4750
  Vector type: Mammalian Expression
  Selectable markers: Neomycin (select with G418)
Growth in bacteria
  Bacterial resistance: Kanamycin, 50 μg/mL
  Growth temperature: 37°C
  Growth strain: DH5alpha
  Copy number: High Copy
Gene/Insert
  Gene/Insert name: Homer1 (alt name: NM_031707.1)
  Species: R. norvegicus (rat)
  Entrez Gene: Homer1 (a.k.a. HOMER1F, Vesl-1)
  Promoter: CMV
  Tag / fusion protein: mEmerald (N terminal on backbone)
  Cloning method: Unknown
  Sequencing primers: 5′ CMV-F; 3′ SV40pA-R
Terms and licenses: Academic/Nonprofit Terms; Industry Terms
Depositor comments: . Excitation = 487; Emission = 509. Localization data: Membrane Adaptor
How to cite: mEmerald-Homer1-C-18 was a gift from Michael Davidson (Addgene plasmid # 54120 ; http://n2t.net/addgene:54120 ; RRID:Addgene_54120)
